>Addgene plasmid #110124 | Hy_pMT Flag-UAP56 MUT | depositor full sequence | sequence record 207171 | Hy_pMT Flag-UAP56 MUT sequence 8514 bps
CCAATGCTTAATCAGTGAGGCACCTATCTCAGCGATCTGTCTATTTCGTTCATCCATAGTTGCCTGACTC
CCCGTCGTGTAGATAACTACGATACGGGAGGGCTTACCATCTGGCCCCAGTGCTGCAATGATACCGCGAG
ACCCACGCTCACCGGCTCCAGATTTATCAGCAATAAACCAGCCAGCCGGAAGGGCCGAGCGCAGAAGTGG
TCCTGCAACTTTATCCGCCTCCATCCAGTCTATTAATTGTTGCCGGGAAGCTAGAGTAAGTAGTTCGCCA
GTTAATAGTTTGCGCAACGTTGTTGCCATTGCTGCAGGCATCGTGGTGTCACGCTCGTCGTTTGGTATGG
CTTCATTCAGCTCCGGTTCCCAACGATCAAGGCGAGTTACATGATCCCCCATGTTGTGCAAAAAAGCGGT
TAGCTCCTTCGGTCCTCCGATCGTTGTCAGAAGTAAGTTGGCCGCAGTGTTATCACTCATGGTTATGGCA
GCACTGCATAATTCTCTTACTGTCATGCCATCCGTAAGATGCTTTTCTGTGACTGGTGAGTACTCAACCA
AGTCATTCTGAGAATAGTGTATGCGGCGACCGAGTTGCTCTTGCCCGGCGTCAACACGGGATAATACCGC
GCCACATAGCAGAACTTTAAAAGTGCTCATCATTGGAAAACGTTCTTCGGGGCGAAAACTCTCAAGGATC
TTACCGCTGTTGAGATCCAGTTCGATGTAACCCACTCGTGCACCCAACTGATCTTCAGCATCTTTTACTT
TCACCAGCGTTTCTGGGTGAGCAAAAACAGGAAGGCAAAATGCCGCAAAAAAGGGAATAAGGGCGACACG
GAAATGTTGAATACTCATACTCTTCCTTTTTCAATATTATTGAAGCATTTATCAGGGTTATTGTCTCATG
AGCGGATACATATTTGAATGTATTTAGAAAAATAAACAAATAGGGGTTCCGCGCACATTTCCCCGAAAAG
TGCCACCTGACGTCTAAGAAACCATTATTATCATGACATTAACCTATAAAAATAGGCGTATCACGAGGCC
CTTTCGTCTTCAAGAATTCACATTTGTACGAATTTTTTTTTTATCAAAAGTTCGAGTTTTTCACCAATTT
CCTCATCAACCGAGCAAGGCAAACGGCTTTGAATAATATGGTGTTATATATACATATATCAAATCGCTGC
TGACTGCGTGATTGATGGCCCCAAGATTACATATTATCGAATCAGGATTCAGAAGGAGATCAATGTCAAA
TGCGGACAGGAACATGAAAGACGCCTGTTATGCGCAATTAAAAATTTGGGTTTAATTGCTGTGGAAACTG
TTGTTGGCGGCATCTTAAGTTCCTGTTTAACAACATCAACTACTTATGTACGTAGAAGCGTTTAAGCCAT
TTGCATACAGATGAGAACTGGCTTTTGTGCTAATCAGTCAAGATGACTCCGATGATGATGACTCATTACC
TGACCAGTTTTCGCTGCTTTCTTTTCAACAACTACTTGTATATGTATTGTATCCAATAGCAATACATTGA
ATTTCCATGGTCTAGTCACGTATTATCATTTAATTGACACCAAGTCGTGTTATTGTTGAGCTATCGAGTT
CAGCTCAAACATTTCTTATTCCCATGAATAAGCCGGCAAAAATATGCAATCTATGAAAGTTAATATAAGC
AAACCTTACTTTGACTCAATACCAATGCACTTTGTGTCGATAGGTTCACGCAATTGAGGCGATTATTCCG
ATAACCCAAGCGATTGACTGTTCCCGTTTCGATTCCAATTGAAATTTGGAAATGTACAATAGTTTTGCTA
TATGCTGTCAAGTACGCTCTTATCTTCTCTGGGTTTTCTTCAGAGTTTCGAAACGCTTCTTCTTTTTTTT
GTTTTTTTTTTTTTGGAATCTCGTATTTTGGAAGGGGCTCCCCTCTGGAATTTGTTACACTGTCGTTATC
ATTGCGAACAAGCGGCCCGAAGCTATCAGCGACTTTAACATTTACAATGCACTTTTTTACGACCAATTAA
ATGTACATTTTCCTTTCTTCGCCCGTTGATAAGCGAACGCGATGTGGCGCAGGCAATGTGTTGCTCTTGC
GACACAAACGCAATCAAAATGGATTCAATTTCGCTTTTTCCCAGTGAAACGAAGAACGAACCGACCATCA
TGATATGCTCCTCTGCATGTTGCGTATTGAATCAATGACAATTTCAATTAAGCCGCCCGTTCGTCATGCG
TTTTCGTGCGCTTCGAAATGCTGATAACGCTGCTGTCCTCCAACTGCTTTGCATGTGGACACAATTCCAT
TTATTTAATTCTTTTATTTGGATCGGTTAAATTAAAAAGCGCCTTGTTACGCATTTAACGTTGTTTCCGG
TGCGTGGTGGTTTCATGCTTCTGGGAACGGCAAATGGGTTTAGGATTGGGAACCCCTCATCATCTGTTGG
AATATACTATTCAACCTACAAAAGTAACGTTAAACAACACTACTTTATATTTGATATGAATGGCCACACC
TTTTATGCCATAAAACATATTGTAAGAGAATACCACTCTTTTTATTCCTTCTTTCCTTCTTGTACGTTTT
TTGCTGTAAGTAGGTCGTGGTGCTGGTGTTGCAGTTGAAATAACTTAAAATATAAATCATAAAACTCAAA
CATAAACTTGACTATTTATTTATTTATTAAGAAAGGAAATATAAATTATAAATTACAACAGGTTATGGAC
CTGCAGCCAAGCTTGGCGCTCGTCCGGGGGCAATGAGATATGAAAAAGCCTGAACTCACCGCGACGTCTG
TCGAGAAGTTTCTGATCGAAAAGTTCGACAGCGTCTCCGACCTGATGCAGCTCTCGGAGGGCGAAGAATC
TCGTGCTTTCAGCTTCGATGTAGGAGGGCGTGGATATGTCCTGCGGGTAAATAGCTGCGCCGATGGTTTC
TACAAAGATCGTTATGTTTATCGGCACTTTGCATCGGCCGCGCTCCCGATTCCGGAAGTGCTTGACATTG
GGGAATTCAGCGAGAGCCTGACCTATTGCATCTCCCGCCGTGCACAGGGTGTCACGTTGCAAGACCTGCC
TGAAACCGAACTGCCCGCTGTTCTGCAGCCGGTCGCGGAGGCCATGGATGCGATCGCTGCGGCCGATCTT
AGCCAGACGAGCGGGTTCGGCCCATTCGGACCGCAAGGAATCGGTCAATACACTACATGGCGTGATTTCA
TATGCGCGATTGCTGATCCCCATGTGTATCACTGGCAAACTGTGATGGACGACACCGTCAGTGCGTCCGT
CGCGCAGGCTCTCGATGAGCTGATGCTTTGGGCCGAGGACTGCCCCGAAGTCCGGCACCTCGTGCACGCG
GATTTCGGCTCCAACAATGTCCTGACGGACAATGGCCGCATAACAGCGGTCATTGACTGGAGCGAGGCGA
TGTTCGGGGATTCCCAATACGAGGTCGCCAACATCTTCTTCTGGAGGCCGTGGTTGGCTTGTATGGAGCA
GCAGACGCGCTACTTCGAGCGGAGGCATCCGGAGCTTGCAGGATCGCCGCGGCTCCGGGCGTATATGCTC
CGCATTGGTCTTGACCAACTCTATCAGAGCTTGGTTGACGGCAATTTCGATGATGCAGCTTGGGCGCAGG
GTCGATGCGACGCAATCGTCCGATCCGGAGCCGGGACTGTCGGGCGTACACAAATCGCCCGCAGAAGCGC
GGCCGTCTGGACCGATGGCTGTGTAGAAGTACTCGCCGATAGTGGAAACCGACGCCCCAGCACTCGTCCG
AGGGCAAAGGAATAGAGTAGATGCCGACCGAACAAGAGCTGATTTCGAGAACGCCTCAGCCAGCAACTCG
CGCGAGCCTAGCAAGGCAAATGCGAGAGAACGGCCTTACGCTTGGTGGCACAGTTCTCGTCCACAGTTCG
CTAAGCTCGCTCGGCTGGGTCGCGGGAGGGCCGGTCGCAGTGATTCAGGCCCTTCTGGATTGTGTTGGTC
CCCAGGGCACGATTGTCATGCCCACGCACTCGGGTGATCTGACTGATCCCGCAGATTGGAGATCGCCGCC
CGTGCCTGCCGATTGGGTGCAGATCTTTGTGAAGGAACCTTACTTCTGTGGTGTGACATAATTGGACAAA
CTACCTACAGAGATTTAAAGCTCTAAGGTAAATATAAAATTTTTAAGTGTATAATGTGTTAAACTACTGA
TTCTAATTGTTTGTGTATTTTAGATTCCAACCTATGGAACTGATGAATGGGAGCAGTGGTGGAATGCCTT
TAATGAGGAAAACCTGTTTTGCTCAGAAGAAATGCCATCTAGTGATGATGAGGCTACTGCTGACTCTCAA
CATTCTACTCCTCCAAAAAAGAAGAGAAAGGTAGAAGACCCCAAGGACTTTCCTTCAGAATTGCTAAGTT
TTTTGAGTCATGCTGTGTTTAGTAATAGAACTCTTGCTTGCTTTGCTATTTACACCACAAAGGAAAAAGC
TGCACTGCTATACAAGAAAATTATGGAAAAATATTCTGTAACCTTTATAAGTAGGCATAACAGTTATAAT
CATAACATACTGTTTTTTCTTACTCCACACAGGCATAGAGTGTCTGCTATTAATAACTATGCTCAAAAAT
TGTGTACCTTTAGCTTTTTAATTTGTAAAGGGGTTAATAAGGAATATTTGATGTATAGTGCCTTGACTAG
AGATCATAATCAGCCATACCACATTTGTAGAGGTTTTACTTGCTTTAAAAAACCTCCCACACCTCCCCCT
GAACCTGAAACATAAAATGAATGCAATTGTTGTTGTTAACTTGTTTATTGCAGCTTATAATGGTTACAAA
TAAAGCAATAGCATCACAAATTTCACAAATAAAGCATTTTTTTCACTGCATTCTAGTTGTGGTTTGTCCA
AACTCATCAATGTATCTTATCATGTCTGGATCAATTCGTTGCAGGACAGGATGTGGTGCCCGATGTGACT
AGCTCTTTGCTGCAGGCCGTCCTATCCTCTGGTTCCGATAAGAGACCCAGAACTCCGGCCCCCCACCGCC
CACCGCCACCCCCATACATATGTGGTACGCAAGTAAGAGTGCCTGCGCATGCCCCATGTGCCCCACCAAG
AGCTTTGCATCCCATACAAGTCCCCAAAGTGGAGAACCGAACCAATTCTTCGCGGGCAGAACAAAAGCTT
CTGCACACGTCTCCACTCGAATTTGGAGCCGGCCGGCGTGTGCAAAAGAGGTGAATCGAACGAAAGACCC
GTGTGTAAAGCCGCGTTTCCAAAATGTATAAAACCGAGAGCATCTGGCCAATGTGCATCAGTTGTGGTCA
GCAGCAAAATCAAGTGAATCATCTCAGTGCAACTAAAGGGGGGATCTCGAGACCATGGACTACAAAGACC
ATGACGGTGATTATAAAGATCATGACATCGATTACAAGGATGACGATGACAAGACCGGTGGTACCATGGC
AGAGAACGATGTGGACAATGAGCTCTTGGACTATGAAGATGATGAGGTGGAGACAGCAGCTGGGGGAGAT
GGGGCTGAGGCCCCTGCCAAGAAGGATGTCAAGGGCTCCTATGTCTCCATCCACAGCTCTGGCTTTCGTG
ACTTCCTGCTCAAGCCAGAGTTGCTCCGGGCCATTGTCGACTGTGGCTTTGAGCATCCGTCAGAAGTCCA
GCATGAGTGCATCCCTCAGGCCATTCTGGGAATGGATGTCCTGTGCCAGGCCAAGTCGGGCATGGGAAAG
ACAGCAGTGTTTGTCTTGGCCACACTGCAACAGCTGGAGCCAGTTACTGGGCAGGTGTCTGTACTGGTGA
TGTGTCACACTCGGGAGTTGGCTTTTCAGATCAGCAAGGAATATGAGCGCTTCTCTAAATACATGCCCAA
TGTCAAGGTTGCTGTTTTTTTTGGTGGTCTGTCTATCAAGAAGGATGAAGAGGTGCTGAAGAAGAACTGC
CCGCATATCGTCGTGGGGACTCCAGGCCGTATCCTAGCCCTGGCTCGAAATAGGAGCTTCAGCCTCAAAC
ACATTAAACACTTTATTTTGGATGAATGTGATAAGATGCTTGAACAGCTCGACATGCGTCGGGATGTCCA
GGAAATTTTTCGCATGACCCCCCACGAGAAGCAGGTCATGATGTTCAGTGCTACCTTGAGCAAAGAGATC
CGTCCAGTCTGCCGCAAGTTCATGCAAGATCCAATGGAGATCTTCGTGGATGATGAGACGAAGTTGACGC
TGCATGGGTTGCAGCAGTACTACGTGAAACTGAAGGACAACGAGAAGAACCGGAAGCTCTTTGACCTTCT
GGATGTCCTTGAGTTCAACCAGGTGGTGATCTTTGTGAAGTCTGTGCAGCGGTGCATTGCCTTGGCCCAG
CTACTAGTGGAGCAGAACTTCCCAGCCATTGCCATCCACCGTGGGATGCCCCAGGAGGAGAGGCTTTCTC
GGTATCAGCAGTTTAAAGATTTTCAACGACGAATTCTTGTGGCTACCAACCTATTTGGCCGAGGCATGGA
CATCGAGCGGGTGAACATTGCTTTTAATTATGACATGCCTGAGGATTCTGACACCTACCTGCATCGGGTG
GCCAGAGCAGGCCGGTTTGGCACCAAGGGCTTGGCTATCACATTTGTGTCCGATGAGAATGATGCCAAGA
TCCTCAATGATGTGCAGGATCGCTTTGAGGTCAATATTAGTGAGCTGCCTGATGAGATAGACATCTCCTC
CTACATTGAACAGACACGGTAGGCGGCCGCAACTTGTTTATTGCAGCTTATAATGGTTACAAATAAAGCA
ATAGCATCACAAATTTCACAAATAAAGCATTTTTTTCACTGCATTCTAGTTGTGGTTTGTCCAAACTCAT
CAATGTATCTTAACTAGTGGATCCACTAGGGGCCGCCGACGCGAGGCTGGATGGCCTTCCCCATTATGAT
TCTTCTCGCTTCCGGCGGCATCGGGATGCCCGCGTTGCAGGCCATGCTGTCCAGGCAGGTAGATGACGAC
CATCAGGGACAGCTTCAAGGATCGCTCGCGGCTCTTACCAGCCTAACTTCGATCATTGGACCGCTGATCG
TCACGGCGATTTATGCCGCCTCGGCGAGCACATGGAACGGGTTGGCATGGATTGTAGGCGCCGCCCTATA
CCTTGTCTGCCTCCCCGCGTTGCGTCGCGGTGCATGGAGCCGGGCCACCTCGACCTGAATGGAAGCCGGC
GGCACCTCGCTAACGGATTCACCACTCCAAGAATTGGAGCCAATCAATTCTTGCGGAGAACTGTGAATGC
GCAAACCAACCCTTGGCAGAACATATCCATCGCGTCCGCCATCTCCAGCAGCCGCACGCGGCGCATCTCG
GGCAGCGTTGGGTCCTGGCCACGGGTGCGCATGATCGTGCTCCTGTCGTTGAGGACCCGGCTAGGCTGGC
GGGGTTGCCTTACTGGTTAGCAGAATGAATCACCGATACGCGAGCGAACGTGAAGCGACTGCTGCTGCAA
AACGTCTGCGACCTGAGCAACAACATGAATGGTCTTCGGTTTCCGTGTTTCGTAAAGTCTGGAAACGCGG
AAGTCAGCGCTCTTCCGCTTCCTCGCTCACTGACTCGCTGCGCTCGGTCGTTCGGCTGCGGCGAGCGGTA
TCAGCTCACTCAAAGGCGGTAATACGGTTATCCACAGAATCAGGGGATAACGCAGGAAAGAACATGTGAG
CAAAAGGCCAGCAAAAGGCCAGGAACCGTAAAAAGGCCGCGTTGCTGGCGTTTTTCCATAGGCTCCGCCC
CCCTGACGAGCATCACAAAAATCGACGCTCAAGTCAGAGGTGGCGAAACCCGACAGGACTATAAAGATAC
CAGGCGTTTCCCCCTGGAAGCTCCCTCGTGCGCTCTCCTGTTCCGACCCTGCCGCTTACCGGATACCTGT
CCGCCTTTCTCCCTTCGGGAAGCGTGGCGCTTTCTCATAGCTCACGCTGTAGGTATCTCAGTTCGGTGTA
GGTCGTTCGCTCCAAGCTGGGCTGTGTGCACGAACCCCCCGTTCAGCCCGACCGCTGCGCCTTATCCGGT
AACTATCGTCTTGAGTCCAACCCGGTAAGACACGACTTATCGCCACTGGCAGCAGCCACTGGTAACAGGA
TTAGCAGAGCGAGGTATGTAGGCGGTGCTACAGAGTTCTTGAAGTGGTGGCCTAACTACGGCTACACTAG
AAGGACAGTATTTGGTATCTGCGCTCTGCTGAAGCCAGTTACCTTCGGAAAAAGAGTTGGTAGCTCTTGA
TCCGGCAAACAAACCACCGCTGGTAGCGGTGGTTTTTTTGTTTGCAAGCAGCAGATTACGCGCAGAAAAA
AAGGATCTCAAGAAGATCCTTTGATCTTTTCTACGGGGTCTGACGCTCAGTGGAACGAAAACTCACGTTA
AGGGATTTTGGTCATGAGATTATCAAAAAGGATCTTCACCTAGATCCTTTTAAATTAAAAATGAAGTTTT
AAATCAATCTAAAGTATATATGAGTAAACTTGGTCTGACAGTTA
Features (pLannotate 1.2.2; 17 found; start..end, strand, type, name):
    859..963     -  promoter       AmpR promoter: bla
   2445..2724    +  promoter       copia promoter: strong promoter from the Drosophila transposable element copia (Sinclair et al., 1986)
   2770..3795    +  CDS            HygR: aminoglycoside phosphotransferase from E. coli; aph(4)-Ia; confers resistance to hygromycin
   3813..4085    +  CDS            yokD (fragment): YOKD_BACSU - Experimental evidence at protein level: Swiss-Prot protein existence level 1. May contribute to antibiotic resistance. From Bacillus subtilis (strain 168).
   4082..4156    +  CDS            small t antigen (fragment): SV40 (simian virus 40) small t antigen
   4158..4223    +  intron         small t intron: SV40 (simian virus 40) small t antigen intron
   4353..4373    +  CDS            SV40 NLS: nuclear localization signal of SV40 (simian virus 40) large T antigen
   4692..4775    +  CDS            large T antigen (fragment): large T antigen from SV40 (simian virus 40)
   4798..4932    +  polyA_signal   SV40 poly(A) signal: SV40 polyadenylation signal
   4933..5359    +  promoter       MT promoter: Drosophila metallothionein promoter
   5378..5443    +  CDS            3xFLAG: three tandem FLAG® epitope tags, followed by an enterokinase cleavage site
   5456..6739    +  CDS            DDX39B: DX39B_HUMAN - Also known as BAT1, UAP56. Experimental evidence at protein level: Swiss-Prot protein existence level 1. (Microbial infection) The TREX complex is essential for the export of Kaposi's sarcoma-associated herpesvirus (KSHV) intronless mRNAs and infectious virus production. From Homo sapiens (Human).
   6751..6872    +  polyA_signal   SV40 poly(A) signal: SV40 polyadenylation signal
   6897..7198    +  CDS            TcR (fragment): tetracycline efflux protein; tet; confers resistance to tetracycline
   7440..7568    -  CDS            YPB1_ECOLX (fragment): Protein predicted: Swiss-Prot protein existence level 4. From Escherichia coli.
   7753..8341    -  rep_origin     ori: high-copy-number ColE1/pMB1/pBR322/pUC origin of replication
   8512..858     -  CDS            AmpR (across the origin): β-lactamase; bla; confers resistance to ampicillin, carbenicillin, and related antibiotics
