>Addgene plasmid #110124 | Hy_pMT Flag-UAP56 MUT | addgene full sequence | sequence record 211054 | Addgene NGS Result
AATTCGTTGCAGGACAGGATGTGGTGCCCGATGTGACTAGCTCTTTGCTGCAGGCCGTCCTATCCTCTGG
TTCCGATAAGAGACCCAGAACTCCGGCCCCCCACCGCCCACCGCCACCCCCATACATATGTGGTACGCAA
GTAAGAGTGCCTGCGCATGCCCCATGTGCCCCACCAAGAGCTTTGCATCCCATACAAGTCCCCAAAGTGG
AGAACCGAACCAATTCTTCGCGGGCAGAACAAAAGCTTCTGCACACGTCTCCACTCGAATTTGGAGCCGG
CCGGCGTGTGCAAAAGAGGTGAATCGAACGAAAGACCCGTGTGTAAAGCCGCGTTTCCAAAATGTATAAA
ACCGAGAGCATCTGGCCAATGTGCATCAGTTGTGGTCAGCAGCAAAATCAAGTGAATCATCTCAGTGCAA
CTAAAGGGGGGATCTCGAGACCATGGACTACAAAGACCATGACGGTGATTATAAAGATCATGACATCGAT
TACAAGGATGACGATGACAAGACCGGTGGTACCATGGCAGAGAACGATGTGGACAATGAGCTCTTGGACT
ATGAAGATGATGAGGTGGAGACAGCAGCTGGGGGAGATGGGGCTGAGGCCCCTGCCAAGAAGGATGTCAA
GGGCTCCTATGTCTCCATCCACAGCTCTGGCTTTCGTGACTTCCTGCTCAAGCCAGAGTTGCTCCGGGCC
ATTGTCGACTGTGGCTTTGAGCATCCGTCAGAAGTCCAGCATGAGTGCATCCCTCAGGCCATTCTGGGAA
TGGATGTCCTGTGCCAGGCCAAGTCGGGCATGGGAAAGACAGCAGTGTTTGTCTTGGCCACACTGCAACA
GCTGGAGCCAGTTACTGGGCAGGTGTCTGTGCTGGTGATGTGTCACACTCGGGAGTTGGCTTTTCAGATC
AGCAAGGAATATGAGCGCTTCTCTAAATACATGCCCAATGTCAAGGTTGCTGTTTTTTTTGGTGGTCTGT
CTATCAAGAAGGATGAAGAGGTGCTGAAGAAGAACTGCCCGCATATCGTCGTGGGGACTCCAGGCCGTAT
CCTAGCCCTGGCTCGAAATAGGAGCTTCAGCCTCAAACACATTAAACACTTTATTTTGGATGAATGTGAT
AAGATGCTTGAACAGCTCGACATGCGTCGGGATGTCCAGGAAATTTTTCGCATGACCCCCCACGAGAAGC
AGGTCATGATGTTCAGTGCTACCTTGAGCAAAGAGATCCGTCCAGTCTGCCGCAAGTTCATGCAAGATCC
AATGGAGATCTTCGTGGATGATGAGACGAAGTTGACGCTGCATGGGTTGCAGCAGTACTACGTGAAACTG
AAGGACAACGAGAAGAACCGGAAGCTCTTTGACCTTCTGGATGTCCTTGAGTTCAACCAGGTGGTGATCT
TTGTGAAGTCTGTGCAGCGGTGCATTGCCTTGGCCCAGCTACTAGTGGAGCAGAACTTCCCAGCCATTGC
CATCCACCGTGGGATGCCCCAGGAGGAGAGGCTTTCTCGGTATCAGCAGTTTAAAGATTTTCAACGACGA
ATTCTTGTGGCTACCAACCTATTTGGCCGAGGCATGGACATCGAGCGGGTGAACATTGCTTTTAATTATG
ACATGCCTGAGGATTCTGACACCTACCTGCATCGGGTGGCCAGAGCAGGCCGGTTTGGCACCAAGGGCTT
GGCTATCACATTTGTGTCCGATGAGAATGATGCCAAGATCCTCAATGATGTGCAGGATCGCTTTGAGGTC
AATATTAGTGAGCTGCCTGATGAGATAGACATCTCCTCCTACATTGAACAGACACGGTAGGCGGCCGCAA
CTTGTTTATTGCAGCTTATAATGGTTACAAATAAAGCAATAGCATCACAAATTTCACAAATAAAGCATTT
TTTTCACTGCATTCTAGTTGTGGTTTGTCCAAACTCATCAATGTATCTTAACTAGTGGATCCACTAGGGG
CCGCCGACGCGAGGCTGGATGGCCTTCCCCATTATGATTCTTCTCGCTTCCGGCGGCATCGGGATGCCCG
CGTTGCAGGCCATGCTGTCCAGGCAGGTAGATGACGACCATCAGGGACAGCTTCAAGGATCGCTCGCGGC
TCTTACCAGCCTAACTTCGATCATTGGACCGCTGATCGTCACGGCGATTTATGCCGCCTCGGCGAGCACA
TGGAACGGGTTGGCATGGATTGTAGGCGCCGCCCTATACCTTGTCTGCCTCCCCGCGTTGCGTCGCGGTG
CATGGAGCCGGGCCACCTCGACCTGAATGGAAGCCGGCGGCACCTCGCTAACGGATTCACCACTCCAAGA
ATTGGAGCCAATCAATTCTTGCGGAGAACTGTGAATGCGCAAACCAACCCTTGGAAGAACATATCCATCG
CGTCCGCCATCTCCAGCAGCCGCACGCGGCGCATCTCGGGCAGCGTTGGGTCCTGGCCACGGGTGCGCAT
GATCGTGCTCCTGTCGTTGAGGACCCGGCTAGGCTGGCGGGGTTGCCTTACTGGTTAGCAGAATGAATCA
CCGATACGCGAGCGAACGTGAAGCGACTGCTGCTGCAAAACGTCTGCGACCTGAGCAACAACATGAATGG
TCTTCGGTTTCCGTGTTTCGTAAAGTCTGGAAACGCGGAAGTCAGCGCTCTTCCGCTTCCTCGCTCACTG
ACTCGCTGCGCTCGGTCGTTCGGCTGCGGCGAGCGGTATCAGCTCACTCAAAGGCGGTAATACGGTTATC
CACAGAATCAGGGGATAACGCAGGAAAGAACATGTGAGCAAAAGGCCAGCAAAAGGCCAGGAACCGTAAA
AAGGCCGCGTTGCTGGCGTTTTTCCATAGGCTCCGCCCCCCTGACGAGCATCACAAAAATCGACGCTCAA
GTCAGAGGTGGCGAAACCCGACAGGACTATAAAGATACCAGGCGTTTCCCCCTGGAAGCTCCCTCGTGCG
CTCTCCTGTTCCGACCCTGCCGCTTACCGGATACCTGTCCGCCTTTCTCCCTTCGGGAAGCGTGGCGCTT
TCTCATAGCTCACGCTGTAGGTATCTCAGTTCGGTGTAGGTCGTTCGCTCCAAGCTGGGCTGTGTGCACG
AACCCCCCGTTCAGCCCGACCGCTGCGCCTTATCCGGTAACTATCGTCTTGAGTCCAACCCGGTAAGACA
CGACTTATCGCCACTGGCAGCAGCCACTGGTAACAGGATTAGCAGAGCGAGGTATGTAGGCGGTGCTACA
GAGTTCTTGAAGTGGTGGCCTAACTACGGCTACACTAGAAGGACAGTATTTGGTATCTGCGCTCTGCTGA
AGCCAGTTACCTTCGGAAAAAGAGTTGGTAGCTCTTGATCCGGCAAACAAACCACCGCTGGTAGCGGTGG
TTTTTTTGTTTGCAAGCAGCAGATTACGCGCAGAAAAAAAGGATCTCAAGAAGATCCTTTGATCTTTTCT
ACGGGGTCTGACGCTCAGTGGAACGAAAACTCACGTTAAGGGATTTTGGTCATGAGATTATCAAAAAGGA
TCTTCACCTAGATCCTTTTAAATTAAAAATGAAGTTTTAAATCAATCTAAAGTATATATGAGTAAACTTG
GTCTGACAGTTACCAATGCTTAATCAGTGAGGCACCTATCTCAGCGATCTGTCTATTTCGTTCATCCATA
GTTGCCTGACTCCCCGTCGTGTAGATAACTACGATACGGGAGGGCTTACCATCTGGCCCCAGTGCTGCAA
TGATACCGCGAGACCCACGCTCACCGGCTCCAGATTTATCAGCAATAAACCAGCCAGCCGGAAGGGCCGA
GCGCAGAAGTGGTCCTGCAACTTTATCCGCCTCCATCCAGTCTATTAATTGTTGCCGGGAAGCTAGAGTA
AGTAGTTCGCCAGTTAATAGTTTGCGCAACGTTGTTGCCATTGCTGCAGGCATCGTGGTGTCACGCTCGT
CGTTTGGTATGGCTTCATTCAGCTCCGGTTCCCAACGATCAAGGCGAGTTACATGATCCCCCATGTTGTG
CAAAAAAGCGGTTAGCTCCTTCGGTCCTCCGATCGTTGTCAGAAGTAAGTTGGCCGCAGTGTTATCACTC
ATGGTTATGGCAGCACTGCATAATTCTCTTACTGTCATGCCATCCGTAAGATGCTTTTCTGTGACTGGTG
AGTACTCAACCAAGTCATTCTGAGAATAGTGTATGCGGCGACCGAGTTGCTCTTGCCCGGCGTCAACACG
GGATAATACCGCGCCACATAGCAGAACTTTAAAAGTGCTCATCATTGGAAAACGTTCTTCGGGGCGAAAA
CTCTCAAGGATCTTACCGCTGTTGAGATCCAGTTCGATGTAACCCACTCGTGCACCCAACTGATCTTCAG
CATCTTTTACTTTCACCAGCGTTTCTGGGTGAGCAAAAACAGGAAGGCAAAATGCCGCAAAAAAGGGAAT
AAGGGCGACACGGAAATGTTGAATACTCATACTCTTCCTTTTTCAATATTATTGAAGCATTTATCAGGGT
TATTGTCTCATGAGCGGATACATATTTGAATGTATTTAGAAAAATAAACAAATAGGGGTTCCGCGCACAT
TTCCCCGAAAAGTGCCACCTGACGTCTAAGAAACCATTATTATCATGACATTAACCTATAAAAATAGGCG
TATCACGAGGCCCTTTCGTCTTCAAGAATTCACATTTGTACGAATTTTTTTTTTATCAAAAGTTCGAGTT
TTTCACCAATTTCCTCATCAACCGAGCAAGGCAAACGGCTTTGAATAATATGGTGTTATATATACATATA
TCAAATCGCTGCTGACTGCGTGATTGATGGCCCCAAGATTACATATTATCGAATCAGGATTCAGAAGGAG
ATCAATGTCAAATGCGGACAGGAACATGAAAGACGCCTGTTATGCGCAATTAAAAATTTGGGTTTAATTG
CTGTGGAAACTGTTGTTGGCGGCATCTTAAGTTCCTGTTTAACAACATCAACTACTTATGTACGTAGAAG
CGTTTAAGCCATTTGCATACAGATGAGAACTGGCTTTTGTGCTAATCAGTCAAGATGACTCCGATGATGA
TGACTCATTACCTGACCAGTTTTCGCTGCTTTCTTTTCAACAACTACTTGTATATGTATTGTATCCAATA
GCAATACATTGAATTTCCATGGTCTAGTCACGTATTATCATTTAATTGACACCAAGTCGTGTTATTGTTG
AGCTATCGAGTTCAGCTCAAACATTTCTTATTCCCATGAATAAGCCGGCAAAAATATGCAATCTATGAAA
GTTAATATAAGCAAACCTTACTTTGACTCAATACCAATGCACTTTGTGTCGATAGGTTCACGCAATTGAG
GCGATTATTCCGATAACCCAAGCGATTGACTGTTCCCGTTTCGATTCCAATTGAAATTTGGAAATGTACA
ATAGTTTTGCTATATGCTGTCAAGTACGCTCTTATCTTCTCTGGGTTTTCTTCAGAGTTTCGAAACGCTT
CTTCTTTTTTTTGTTTTTTTTTTTTTGGAATCTCGTATTTTGGAAGGGGCTCCCCTCTGGAATTTGTTAC
ACTGTCGTTATCATTGCGAACAAGCGGCCCGAAGCTATCAGCGACTTTAACATTTACAATGCACTTTTTT
ACGACCAATTAAATGTACATTTTCCTTTCTTCGCCCGTTGATAAGCGAACGCGATGTGGCGCAGGCAATG
TGTTGCTCTTGCGACACAAACGCAATCAAAATGGATTCAATTTCGCTTTTTCCCAGTGAAACGAAGAACG
AACCGACCATCATGATATGCTCCTCTGCATGTTGCGTATTGAATCAATGACAATTTCAATTAAGCCGCCC
GTTCGTCATGCGTTTTCGTGCGCTTCGAAATGCTGATAACGCTGCTGTCCTCCAACTGCTTTGCATGTGG
ACACAATTCCATTTATTTAATTCTTTTATTTGGATCGGTTAAATTAAAAAGCGCCTTGTTACGCATTTAA
CGTTGTTTCCGGTGCGTGGTGGTTTCATGCTTCTGGGAACGGCAAATGGGTTTAGGATTGGGAACCCCTC
ATCATCTGTTGGAATATACTATTCAACCTACAAAAGTAACGTTAAACAACACTACTTTATATTTGATATG
AATGGCCACACCTTTTATGCCATAAAACATATTGTAAGAGAATACCACTCTTTTTATTCCTTCTTTCCTT
CTTGTACGTTTTTTGCTGTAAGTAGGTCGTGGTGCTGGTGTTGCAGTTGAAATAACTTAAAATATAAATC
ATAAAACTCAAACATAAACTTGACTATTTATTTATTTATTAAGAAAGGAAATATAAATTATAAATTACAA
CAGGTTATGGACCTGCAGCCAAGCTTGGCGCTCGTCCGGGGGCAATGAGATATGAAAAAGCCTGAACTCA
CCGCGACGTCTGTCGAGAAGTTTCTGATCGAAAAGTTCGACAGCGTCTCCGACCTGATGCAGCTCTCGGA
GGGCGAAGAATCTCGTGCTTTCAGCTTCGATGTAGGAGGGCGTGGATATGTCCTGCGGGTAAATAGCTGC
GCCGATGGTTTCTACAAAGATCGTTATGTTTATCGGCACTTTGCATCGGCCGCGCTCCCGATTCCGGAAG
TGCTTGACATTGGGGAATTCAGCGAGAGCCTGACCTATTGCATCTCCCGCCGTGCACAGGGTGTCACGTT
GCAAGACCTGCCTGAAACCGAACTGCCCGCTGTTCTGCAGCCGGTCGCGGAGGCCATGGATGCGATCGCT
GCGGCCGATCTTAGCCAGACGAGCGGGTTCGGCCCATTCGGACCGCAAGGAATCGGTCAATACACTACAT
GGCGTGATTTCATATGCGCGATTGCTGATCCCCATGTGTATCACTGGCAAACTGTGATGGACGACACCGT
CAGTGCGTCCGTCGCGCAGGCTCTCGATGAGCTGATGCTTTGGGCCGAGGACTGCCCCGAAGTCCGGCAC
CTCGTGCACGCGGATTTCGGCTCCAACAATGTCCTGACGGACAATGGCCGCATAACAGCGGTCATTGACT
GGAGCGAGGCGATGTTCGGGGATTCCCAATACGAGGTCGCCAACATCTTCTTCTGGAGGCCGTGGTTGGC
TTGTATGGAGCAGCAGACGCGCTACTTCGAGCGGAGGCATCCGGAGCTTGCAGGATCGCCGCGGCTCCGG
GCGTATATGCTCCGCATTGGTCTTGACCAACTCTATCAGAGCTTGGTTGACGGCAATTTCGATGATGCAG
CTTGGGCGCAGGGTCGATGCGACGCAATCGTCCGATCCGGAGCCGGGACTGTCGGGCGTACACAAATCGC
CCGCAGAAGCGCGGCCGTCTGGACCGATGGCTGTGTAGAAGTACTCGCCGATAGTGGAAACCGACGCCCC
AGCACTCGTCCGAGGGCAAAGGAATAGAGTAGATGCCGACCGAACAAGAGCTGATTTCGAGAACGCCTCA
GCCAGCAACTCGCGCGAGCCTAGCAAGGCAAATGCGAGAGAACGGCCTTACGCTTGGTGGCACAGTTCTC
GTCCACAGTTCGCTAAGCTCGCTCGGCTGGGTCGCGGGAGGGCCGGTCGCAGTGATTCAGGCCCTTCTGG
ATTGTGTTGGTCCCCAGGGCACGATTGTCATGCCCACGCACTCGGGTGATCTGACTGATCCCGCAGATTG
GAGATCGCCGCCCGTGCCTGCCGATTGGGTGCAGATCTTTGTGAAGGAACCTTACTTCTGTGGTGTGACA
TAATTGGACAAACTACCTACAGAGATTTAAAGCTCTAAGGTAAATATAAAATTTTTAAGTGTATAATGTG
TTAAACTACTGATTCTAATTGTTTGTGTATTTTAGATTCCAACCTATGGAACTGATGAATGGGAGCAGTG
GTGGAATGCCTTTAATGAGGAAAACCTGTTTTGCTCAGAAGAAATGCCATCTAGTGATGATGAGGCTACT
GCTGACTCTCAACATTCTACTCCTCCAAAAAAGAAGAGAAAGGTAGAAGACCCCAAGGACTTTCCTTCAG
AATTGCTAAGTTTTTTGAGTCATGCTGTGTTTAGTAATAGAACTCTTGCTTGCTTTGCTATTTACACCAC
AAAGGAAAAAGCTGCACTGCTATACAAGAAAATTATGGAAAAATATTCTGTAACCTTTATAAGTAGGCAT
AACAGTTATAATCATAACATACTGTTTTTTCTTACTCCACACAGGCATAGAGTGTCTGCTATTAATAACT
ATGCTCAAAAATTGTGTACCTTTAGCTTTTTAATTTGTAAAGGGGTTAATAAGGAATATTTGATGTATAG
TGCCTTGACTAGAGATCATAATCAGCCATACCACATTTGTAGAGGTTTTACTTGCTTTAAAAAACCTCCC
ACACCTCCCCCTGAACCTGAAACATAAAATGAATGCAATTGTTGTTGTTAACTTGTTTATTGCAGCTTAT
AATGGTTACAAATAAAGCAATAGCATCACAAATTTCACAAATAAAGCATTTTTTTCACTGCATTCTAGTT
GTGGTTTGTCCAAACTCATCAATGTATCTTATCATGTCTGGATC
Features (pLannotate 1.2.2; 17 found; start..end, strand, type, name):
      1..427     +  promoter       MT promoter: Drosophila metallothionein promoter
    446..511     +  CDS            3xFLAG: three tandem FLAG® epitope tags, followed by an enterokinase cleavage site
    524..1807    +  CDS            DDX39B: DX39B_HUMAN - Also known as BAT1, UAP56. Experimental evidence at protein level: Swiss-Prot protein existence level 1. (Microbial infection) The TREX complex is essential for the export of Kaposi's sarcoma-associated herpesvirus (KSHV) intronless mRNAs and infectious virus production. From Homo sapiens (Human).
   1819..1940    +  polyA_signal   SV40 poly(A) signal: SV40 polyadenylation signal
   1965..2266    +  CDS            TcR (fragment): tetracycline efflux protein; tet; confers resistance to tetracycline
   2508..2636    -  CDS            YPB1_ECOLX (fragment): Protein predicted: Swiss-Prot protein existence level 4. From Escherichia coli.
   2821..3409    -  rep_origin     ori: high-copy-number ColE1/pMB1/pBR322/pUC origin of replication
   3580..4440    -  CDS            AmpR: β-lactamase; bla; confers resistance to ampicillin, carbenicillin, and related antibiotics
   4441..4545    -  promoter       AmpR promoter: bla
   6027..6306    +  promoter       copia promoter: strong promoter from the Drosophila transposable element copia (Sinclair et al., 1986)
   6352..7377    +  CDS            HygR: aminoglycoside phosphotransferase from E. coli; aph(4)-Ia; confers resistance to hygromycin
   7395..7667    +  CDS            yokD (fragment): YOKD_BACSU - Experimental evidence at protein level: Swiss-Prot protein existence level 1. May contribute to antibiotic resistance. From Bacillus subtilis (strain 168).
   7664..7738    +  CDS            small t antigen (fragment): SV40 (simian virus 40) small t antigen
   7740..7805    +  intron         small t intron: SV40 (simian virus 40) small t antigen intron
   7935..7955    +  CDS            SV40 NLS: nuclear localization signal of SV40 (simian virus 40) large T antigen
   8274..8357    +  CDS            large T antigen (fragment): large T antigen from SV40 (simian virus 40)
   8380..8514    +  polyA_signal   SV40 poly(A) signal: SV40 polyadenylation signal
