[The description below was written by a language model from this plasmid's Addgene catalogue record and pLannotate feature annotations shown in this document.]
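Description:
Hy_pMT Flag-UAP56 MUT is an 8,514 bp insect-cell expression plasmid built on the Hy_pMT backbone. It is designed for inducible expression of a mutant human RNA helicase in Drosophila cells. In E. coli it is maintained through a high-copy ColE1/pUC-type origin and selected with ampicillin via the β-lactamase gene and its own promoter. For insect cells it carries a separate hygromycin resistance cassette. In that cassette the strong promoter from the Drosophila copia transposable element drives the hygromycin phosphotransferase gene, followed by SV40 small t intron and polyadenylation sequences, which allows stable transfectants to be selected. Short annotated fragments of a tetracycline resistance gene, SV40 T antigen sequences and other bacterial reading frames appear to be backbone remnants rather than functional elements.

The payload is the human UAP56 (DDX39B, also called BAT1) coding sequence, cloned between KpnI and NotI sites. It lies downstream of the Drosophila metallothionein promoter, which is typically switched on by adding metal ions such as copper, and is terminated by an SV40 poly(A) signal. An N-terminal tag supplied by the backbone, annotated as 3xFLAG, permits detection and immunoprecipitation of the protein. This version carries four amino acid substitutions that convert the KSLN motif to RSFS, and the record states that these changes affect the protein's activity in nuclear export of circular RNAs. The plasmid is therefore suited to comparing mutant and unmutated UAP56 in studies of circRNA export. The depositor and sequencing-derived records show the same features and differ only in where numbering starts.
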