Addgene plasmid #110124: Hy_pMT Flag-UAP56 MUT
Purpose: Expresses Flag-tagged human UAP56 (DDX39B) with 4 mutations that impact circRNA nuclear export activity
Depositing lab: Jeremy Wilusz. Depositing organization: University of Pennsylvania. Publication: A length-dependent evolutionarily conserved pathway controls nuclear export of circular RNAs. Huang C, Liang D, Tatomer DC, Wilusz JE. Genes Dev. 2018 May 17. pii: gad.314856.118. doi: 10.1101/gad.314856.118. PubMed 29773557.
Backbone
  Vector backbone: Hy_pMT
  Total vector size (bp): 8514
  Vector type: Insect Expression
  Selectable markers: Hygromycin
Growth in bacteria
  Bacterial resistance: Ampicillin, 100 μg/mL
  Growth temperature: 37°C
  Growth strain: DH5alpha
  Copy number: Unknown
Gene/Insert
  Gene/Insert name: UAP56
  Species: H. sapiens (human)
  Mutation: 4 mutations (KSLN motif changed to RSFS)
  Entrez Gene: DDX39B (a.k.a. BAT1, D6S81E, UAP56)
  Promoter: Metallothionein Promoter (pMT)
  Tag / fusion protein: Flag (N terminal on backbone)
  Cloning method: Restriction Enzyme; 5′ cloning site KpnI (not destroyed); 3′ cloning site NotI (not destroyed)
  Sequencing primers: 5′ CACTCGAATTTGGAGCCGGC
Terms and licenses: Academic/Nonprofit Terms; Industry Terms: Not Available to Industry
How to cite: Hy_pMT Flag-UAP56 MUT was a gift from Jeremy Wilusz (Addgene plasmid # 110124 ; http://n2t.net/addgene:110124 ; RRID:Addgene_110124)
